Addgene plasmid #64638: p53 (dominant negative R175H mutant)-pcw107-V5
Purpose: 3rd generation lentiviral transfer plasmid. When used to produce lentivirus, express physiological levels of insert
Depositing lab: David Sabatini & Kris Wood. Depositing organization: Whitehead Institute for Biomedical Research. Publication: Systematic identification of signaling pathways with potential to confer anticancer drug resistance. Martz CA, Ottina KA, Singleton KR, Jasper JS, Wardell SE, Peraza-Penton A, Anderson GR, Winter PS, Wang T, Alley HM, Kwong LN, Cooper ZA, Tetzlaff M, Chen PL, Rathmell JC, Flaherty KT, Wargo JA, McDonnell DP, Sabatini DM, Wood KC. Sci Signal. 2014 Dec 23;7(357):ra121. doi: 10.1126/scisignal.aaa1877. PubMed 25538079.
Backbone
  Vector backbone: pcw107 (V5)
  Backbone manufacturer: John Doench/Kathleen Ottina
  Backbone size w/o insert (bp): 9240
  Vector type: Lentiviral
  Selectable markers: Puromycin
Growth in bacteria
  Bacterial resistance: Ampicillin, 100 μg/mL
  Growth temperature: 37°C
  Growth strain: Stbl3
  Copy number: Unknown
Gene/Insert
  Gene/Insert name: TP53 (transcript variant 3) (alt name: NM_001126114.2)
  Species: H. sapiens (human)
  Insert size (bp): 1026
  Mutation: R175H
  Entrez Gene: TP53 (a.k.a. BCC7, BMFS5, LFS1, P53, TRP53)
  Promoter: PGK
  Tag / fusion protein: V5 (C terminal on backbone)
  Cloning method: Gateway Cloning
  Sequencing primers: 5′ hPGK-F; 3′ WPRE-R
Resource information
  A portion of this plasmid was derived from a plasmid made by: Bert Vogelstein (Addgene plasmid # 16436)
Terms and licenses: Academic/Nonprofit Terms; Industry Terms: Not Available to Industry
Depositor comments: TGCA (N-term barcode, 17 nt upstream of CDS start). Working name: CTK-R1-V5
How to cite: p53 (dominant negative R175H mutant)-pcw107-V5 was a gift from David Sabatini & Kris Wood (Addgene plasmid # 64638 ; http://n2t.net/addgene:64638 ; RRID:Addgene_64638)
