[The description below was written by a language model from this plasmid's Addgene catalogue record and pLannotate feature annotations shown in this document.]
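Description:
p53 (dominant negative R175H mutant)-pcw107-V5 is a third-generation, self-inactivating lentiviral transfer plasmid built on the pcw107 (V5) backbone for stable expression of a mutant human p53 in mammalian cells. It is propagated in E. coli through a high-copy ColE1/pUC-type origin with ampicillin resistance, and an f1 origin is also present. The recombination-reducing Stbl3 strain is recorded as the host, a common choice for LTR-containing plasmids. The viral framework consists of an RSV promoter driving a truncated HIV-1 5' LTR, which makes genomic RNA production Tat-independent. This is followed by the Ψ packaging signal with a gag fragment, the Rev response element, a cPPT/CTS, and a ΔU3 3' LTR followed by an SV40 polyadenylation signal.

Two expression units sit between the LTRs. An SV40 early promoter drives puromycin N-acetyltransferase for selection of transduced cells. Downstream of it, the human PGK promoter drives the TP53 coding sequence carrying the R175H substitution, described as a dominant-negative mutant. The insert was introduced by Gateway cloning, so it is flanked by attB1 and attB2 remnants, and it reads into a backbone-encoded C-terminal V5 epitope tag, with a WPRE downstream to enhance transcript expression. The depositor also notes a short barcode just upstream of the coding start. According to the record, the moderate-strength PGK promoter is intended to give physiological levels of the insert.

The numbers in the record are not fully consistent. The catalogue lists a 1,026 bp transcript variant 3 insert and a 9,240 bp empty backbone. The sequenced plasmid totals 8,824 nt and its annotated p53 region spans roughly 1.2 kb. The associated study used such constructs to identify signalling pathways able to confer anticancer drug resistance.
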