Features (pLannotate 1.2.2; 32 found; start..end, strand, type, name):
     16..516     +  promoter       hPGK promoter: human phosphoglycerate kinase 1 promoter
    538..555     +  protein_bind   attB1 (fragment): mutant version of attB; core recombination site for the Gateway® BP reaction BP Clonase™
    579..1758    +  CDS            p53 (fragment): human tumor suppressor protein that is often mutated in cancers; Homo sapiens TP53; responds to cellular stresses to regulate the expression of target genes
   1765..1782    -  protein_bind   attB2 (fragment): mutant version of attB; core recombination site for the Gateway® BP reaction BP Clonase™
   1791..1832    +  CDS            V5 tag: epitope tag from simian virus 5
   1857..2445    +  misc_feature   WPRE: woodchuck hepatitis virus posttranscriptional regulatory element
   2496..2515    +  misc_feature   cPPT/CTS (fragment): central polypurine tract and central termination sequence of HIV-1
   2517..2750    +  LTR            3' LTR (ΔU3): self-inactivating 3' long terminal repeat (LTR) from HIV-1
   2828..2949    +  polyA_signal   SV40 poly(A) signal: SV40 polyadenylation signal
   2989..3124    +  rep_origin     SV40 ori: SV40 origin of replication
   3145..3163    -  promoter       T7 promoter: promoter for bacteriophage T7 RNA polymerase
   3171..3326    +  CDS            lacZα (fragment): LacZα fragment of β-galactosidase; lacZ fragment
   3331..3759    +  rep_origin     f1 ori (sequence partly withheld): f1 bacteriophage origin of replication; arrow indicates direction of (+) strand synthesis
   3812..3916    +  promoter       AmpR promoter: bla
   3917..4777    +  CDS            AmpR: β-lactamase; bla; confers resistance to ampicillin, carbenicillin, and related antibiotics
   4948..5536    +  rep_origin     ori: high-copy-number ColE1/pMB1/pBR322/pUC origin of replication
   5719..5811    +  CDS            lacI (fragment): lac repressor; lacI; The lac repressor binds to the lac operator to inhibit transcription in E. coli. This inhibition can be relieved by adding lactose or isopropyl-β-D-thiogalactopyranoside (IPTG).
   5824..5845    +  protein_bind   CAP binding site: CAP binding activates transcription in the presence of cAMP. E. coli catabolite activator protein
   5860..5890    +  promoter       lac promoter: promoter for the E. coli lac operon
   5898..5914    +  protein_bind   lac operator: The lac repressor binds to the lac operator to inhibit transcription in E. coli. This inhibition can be relieved by adding lactose or isopropyl-β-D-thiogalactopyranoside (IPTG). lac repressor encoded by lacI
   5959..5977    +  promoter       T3 promoter: promoter for bacteriophage T3 RNA polymerase
   6005..6231    +  promoter       RSV promoter: Rous sarcoma virus enhancer/promoter
   6232..6412    +  LTR            5' LTR (truncated): truncated 5' long terminal repeat (LTR) from HIV-1
   6459..6584    +  misc_feature   HIV-1 Ψ: packaging signal of human immunodeficiency virus type 1
   6568..6931    +  CDS            HIV-1 gag (fragment): gag protein from human immunodeficiency virus 1; gag
   7077..7310    +  misc_feature   RRE: The Rev response element (RRE) of HIV-1 allows for Rev-dependent mRNA export from the nucleus to the cytoplasm.
   7687..7713    +  CDS            Rev (fragment): human immunodeficiency virus 1 (HIV-1) Rev protein; rev; enhances nuclear export of unspliced and incompletely spliced viral mRNAs
   7720..7743    +  promoter       SV40 promoter (fragment): SV40 early promoter
   7744..7815    +  promoter       SV40 promoter (fragment): SV40 enhancer and early promoter
   7839..7974    +  rep_origin     SV40 ori: SV40 origin of replication
   8020..8616    +  CDS            PuroR (fragment): puromycin N-acetyltransferase; pac from Streptomyces; confers resistance to puromycin
   8665..8782    +  misc_feature   cPPT/CTS: central polypurine tract and central termination sequence of HIV-1
>Addgene plasmid #64638 | p53 (dominant negative R175H mutant)-pcw107-V5 | addgene full sequence | sequence record 203229 | Addgene NGS Result
CTCGAGGCCTGCAGGTTGCGCCTTTTCCAAGGCAGCCCTGGGTTTGCGCAGGGACGCGGCTGCTCTGGGC
GTGGTTCCGGGAAACGCAGCGGCGCCGACCCTGGGTCTCGCACATTCTTCACGTCCGTTCGCAGCGTCAC
CCGGATCTTCGCCGCTACCCTTGTGGGCCCCCCGGCGACGCTTCCTGCTCCGCCCCTAAGTCGGGAAGGT
TCCTTGCGGTTCGCGGCGTGCCGGACGTGACAAACGGAAGCCGCACGTCTCACTAGTACCCTCGCAGACG
GACAGCGCCAGGGAGCAATGGCAGCGCGCCGACCGCGATGGGCTGTGGCCAATAGCGGCTGCTCAGCAGG
GCGCGCCGAGAGCAGCGGCCGGGAAGGGGCGGTGCGGGAGGCGGGGTGTGGGGCGGTAGTGTGGGCCCTG
TTCCTGCCCGCGCGGTGTTCCGCATTCTGCAAGCCTCCGGAGCGCACGTCGGCAGTCGGCTCCCTCGTTG
ACCGAATCACCGACCTCTCTCCCCAGGGGCTAGCATCGATGGATCAACAAGTTTGTACAAAAAAGTTGGC
TGCAGCGGCGGCGGCACCATGGAGGAGCCGCAGTCAGATCCTAGCGTCGAGCCCCCTCTGAGTCAGGAAA
CATTTTCAGACCTATGGAAACTACTTCCTGAAAACAACGTTCTGTCCCCCTTGCCGTCCCAAGCAATGGA
TGATTTGATGCTGTCCCCGGACGATATTGAACAATGGTTCACTGAAGACCCAGGTCCAGATGAAGCTCCC
AGAATGCCAGAGGCTGCTCCCCGCGTGGCCCCTGCACCAGCAGCTCCTACACCGGCGGCCCCTGCACCAG
CCCCCTCCTGGCCCCTGTCATCTTCTGTCCCTTCCCAGAAAACCTACCAGGGCAGCTACGGTTTCCGTCT
GGGCTTCTTGCATTCTGGGACAGCCAAGTCTGTGACTTGCACGTACTCCCCTGCCCTCAACAAGATGTTT
TGCCAACTGGCCAAGACCTGCCCTGTGCAGCTGTGGGTTGATTCCACACCCCCGCCCGGCACCCGCGTCC
GCGCCATGGCCATCTACAAGCAGTCACAGCACATGACGGAGGTTGTGAGGCACTGCCCCCACCATGAGCG
CTGCTCAGATAGCGATGGTCTGGCCCCTCCTCAGCATCTTATCCGAGTGGAAGGAAATTTGCGTGTGGAG
TATTTGGATGACAGAAACACTTTTCGACATAGTGTGGTGGTGCCCTATGAGCCGCCTGAGGTTGGCTCTG
ACTGTACCACCATCCACTACAACTACATGTGTAACAGTTCCTGCATGGGCGGCATGAACCGGAGGCCCAT
CCTCACCATCATCACACTGGAAGACTCCAGTGGTAATCTACTGGGACGGAACAGCTTTGAGGTGCGTGTT
TGTGCCTGTCCTGGGAGAGACCGGCGCACAGAGGAAGAGAATCTCCGCAAGAAAGGGGAGCCTCACCACG
AGCTGCCCCCAGGGAGCACTAAGCGAGCACTGCCCAACAACACCAGCTCCTCTCCCCAGCCAAAGAAGAA
ACCACTGGATGGAGAATATTTCACCCTTCAGATCCGTGGGCGTGAGCGCTTCGAGATGTTCCGAGAGCTG
AATGAGGCCTTGGAACTCAAGGATGCCCAGGCTGGGAAGGAGCCGGGGGGGAGCAGGGCTCACTCCAGCC
ACCTGAAGTCCAAAAAGGGTCAGTCTACCTCCCGCCATAAAAAACTCATGTTCAAGACAGAAGGGCCTGA
CTCAGACTTGCCAACTTTCTTGTACAAAGTGGTTACCGGTGGTAAGCCTATCCCTAACCCTCTCCTCGGT
CTCGATTCTACGTAGTAATGACCGCGTTAAGTCGACAATCAACCTCTGGATTACAAAATTTGTGAAAGAT
TGACTGGTATTCTTAACTATGTTGCTCCTTTTACGCTATGTGGATACGCTGCTTTAATGCCTTTGTATCA
TGCTATTGCTTCCCGTATGGCTTTCATTTTCTCCTCCTTGTATAAATCCTGGTTGCTGTCTCTTTATGAG
GAGTTGTGGCCCGTTGTCAGGCAACGTGGCGTGGTGTGCACTGTGTTTGCTGACGCAACCCCCACTGGTT
GGGGCATTGCCACCACCTGTCAGCTCCTTTCCGGGACTTTCGCTTTCCCCCTCCCTATTGCCACGGCGGA
ACTCATCGCCGCCTGCCTTGCCCGCTGCTGGACAGGGGCTCGGCTGTTGGGCACTGACAATTCCGTGGTG
TTGTCGGGGAAATCATCGTCCTTTCCTTGGCTGCTCGCCTGTGTTGCCACCTGGATTCTGCGCGGGACGT
CCTTCTGCTACGTCCCTTCGGCCCTCAATCCAGCGGACCTTCCTTCCCGCGGCCTGCTGCCGGCTCTGCG
GCCTCTTCCGCGTCTTCGCCTTCGCCCTCAGACGAGTCGGATCTCCCTTTGGGCCGCCTCCCCGCGTCGA
CTTTAAGACCAATGACTTACAAGGCAGCTGTAGATCTTAGCCACTTTTTAAAAGAAAAGGGGGGACTGGA
AGGGCTAATTCACTCCCAACGAAGACAAGATCTGCTTTTTGCTTGTACTGGGTCTCTCTGGTTAGACCAG
ATCTGAGCCTGGGAGCTCTCTGGCTAACTAGGGAACCCACTGCTTAAGCCTCAATAAAGCTTGCCTTGAG
TGCTTCAAGTAGTGTGTGCCCGTCTGTTGTGTGACTCTGGTAACTAGAGATCCCTCAGACCCTTTTAGTC
AGTGTGGAAAATCTCTAGCAGTACGTATAGTAGTTCATGTCATCTTATTATTCAGTATTTATAACTTGCA
AAGAAATGAATATCAGAGAGTGAGAGGAACTTGTTTATTGCAGCTTATAATGGTTACAAATAAAGCAATA
GCATCACAAATTTCACAAATAAAGCATTTTTTTCACTGCATTCTAGTTGTGGTTTGTCCAAACTCATCAA
TGTATCTTATCATGTCTGGCTCTAGCTATCCCGCCCCTAACTCCGCCCATCCCGCCCCTAACTCCGCCCA
GTTCCGCCCATTCTCCGCCCCATGGCTGACTAATTTTTTTTATTTATGCAGAGGCCGAGGCCGCCTCGGC
CTCTGAGCTATTCCAGAAGTAGTGAGGAGGCTTTTTTGGAGGCCTAGGGACGTACCCAATTCGCCCTATA
GTGAGTCGTATTACGCGCGCTCACTGGCCGTCGTTTTACAACGTCGTGACTGGGAAAACCCTGGCGTTAC
CCAACTTAATCGCCTTGCAGCACATCCCCCTTTCGCCAGCTGGCGTAATAGCGAAGAGGCCCGCACCGAT
CGCCCTTCCCAACAGTTGCGCAGCCTGAATGGCGAATGGG
[124 nt withheld, positions 3331-3454]
C
[91 nt withheld, positions 3456-3546]
A
[49 nt withheld, positions 3548-3596]
CCTTTGACGTTGGAGTCCACGTTCTTT
[37 nt withheld, positions 3624-3660]
ACCCTATCTCGGTCTATTCTTTTGATTTATAAGGGATTTTGCCGATTTCGGCCTATTGGTTAAAAAATGA
GCTGATTTAACAAAAATTTAACGCGAATTTTAACAAAATATTAACGCTTACAATTTAGGTGGCACTTTTC
GGGGAAATGTGCGCGGAACCCCTATTTGTTTATTTTTCTAAATACATTCAAATATGTATCCGCTCATGAG
ACAATAACCCTGATAAATGCTTCAATAATATTGAAAAAGGAAGAGTATGAGTATTCAACATTTCCGTGTC
GCCCTTATTCCCTTTTTTGCGGCATTTTGCCTTCCTGTTTTTGCTCACCCAGAAACGCTGGTGAAAGTAA
AAGATGCTGAAGATCAGTTGGGTGCACGAGTGGGTTACATCGAACTGGATCTCAACAGCGGTAAGATCCT
TGAGAGTTTTCGCCCCGAAGAACGTTTTCCAATGATGAGCACTTTTAAAGTTCTGCTATGTGGCGCGGTA
TTATCCCGTATTGACGCCGGGCAAGAGCAACTCGGTCGCCGCATACACTATTCTCAGAATGACTTGGTTG
AGTACTCACCAGTCACAGAAAAGCATCTTACGGATGGCATGACAGTAAGAGAATTATGCAGTGCTGCCAT
AACCATGAGTGATAACACTGCGGCCAACTTACTTCTGACAACGATCGGAGGACCGAAGGAGCTAACCGCT
TTTTTGCACAACATGGGGGATCATGTAACTCGCCTTGATCGTTGGGAACCGGAGCTGAATGAAGCCATAC
CAAACGACGAGCGTGACACCACGATGCCTGTAGCAATGGCAACAACGTTGCGCAAACTATTAACTGGCGA
ACTACTTACTCTAGCTTCCCGGCAACAATTAATAGACTGGATGGAGGCGGATAAAGTTGCAGGACCACTT
CTGCGCTCGGCCCTTCCGGCTGGCTGGTTTATTGCTGATAAATCTGGAGCCGGTGAGCGTGGGTCTCGCG
GTATCATTGCAGCACTGGGGCCAGATGGTAAGCCCTCCCGTATCGTAGTTATCTACACGACGGGGAGTCA
GGCAACTATGGATGAACGAAATAGACAGATCGCTGAGATAGGTGCCTCACTGATTAAGCATTGGTAACTG
TCAGACCAAGTTTACTCATATATACTTTAGATTGATTTAAAACTTCATTTTTAATTTAAAAGGATCTAGG
TGAAGATCCTTTTTGATAATCTCATGACCAAAATCCCTTAACGTGAGTTTTCGTTCCACTGAGCGTCAGA
CCCCGTAGAAAAGATCAAAGGATCTTCTTGAGATCCTTTTTTTCTGCGCGTAATCTGCTGCTTGCAAACA
AAAAAACCACCGCTACCAGCGGTGGTTTGTTTGCCGGATCAAGAGCTACCAACTCTTTTTCCGAAGGTAA
CTGGCTTCAGCAGAGCGCAGATACCAAATACTGTTCTTCTAGTGTAGCCGTAGTTAGGCCACCACTTCAA
GAACTCTGTAGCACCGCCTACATACCTCGCTCTGCTAATCCTGTTACCAGTGGCTGCTGCCAGTGGCGAT
AAGTCGTGTCTTACCGGGTTGGACTCAAGACGATAGTTACCGGATAAGGCGCAGCGGTCGGGCTGAACGG
GGGGTTCGTGCACACAGCCCAGCTTGGAGCGAACGACCTACACCGAACTGAGATACCTACAGCGTGAGCT
ATGAGAAAGCGCCACGCTTCCCGAAGGGAGAAAGGCGGACAGGTATCCGGTAAGCGGCAGGGTCGGAACA
GGAGAGCGCACGAGGGAGCTTCCAGGGGGAAACGCCTGGTATCTTTATAGTCCTGTCGGGTTTCGCCACC
TCTGACTTGAGCGTCGATTTTTGTGATGCTCGTCAGGGGGGCGGAGCCTATGGAAAAACGCCAGCAACGC
GGCCTTTTTACGGTTCCTGGCCTTTTGCTGGCCTTTTGCTCACATGTTCTTTCCTGCGTTATCCCCTGAT
TCTGTGGATAACCGTATTACCGCCTTTGAGTGAGCTGATACCGCTCGCCGCAGCCGAACGACCGAGCGCA
GCGAGTCAGTGAGCGAGGAAGCGGAAGAGCGCCCAATACGCAAACCGCCTCTCCCCGCGCGTTGGCCGAT
TCATTAATGCAGCTGGCACGACAGGTTTCCCGACTGGAAAGCGGGCAGTGAGCGCAACGCAATTAATGTG
AGTTAGCTCACTCATTAGGCACCCCAGGCTTTACACTTTATGCTTCCGGCTCGTATGTTGTGTGGAATTG
TGAGCGGATAACAATTTCACACAGGAAACAGCTATGACCATGATTACGCCAAGCGCGCAATTAACCCTCA
CTAAAGGGAACAAAAGCTGGAGCTGCAAGCTTAATGTAGTCTTATGCAATACTCTTGTAGTCTTGCAACA
TGGTAACGATGAGTTAGCAACATGCCTTACAAGGAGAGAAAAAGCACCGTGCATGCCGATTGGTGGAAGT
AAGGTGGTACGATCGTGCCTTATTAGGAAGGCAACAGACGGGTCTGACATGGATTGGACGAACCACTGAA
TTGCCGCATTGCAGAGATATTGTATTTAAGTGCCTAGCTCGATACATAAACGGGTCTCTCTGGTTAGACC
AGATCTGAGCCTGGGAGCTCTCTGGCTAACTAGGGAACCCACTGCTTAAGCCTCAATAAAGCTTGCCTTG
AGTGCTTCAAGTAGTGTGTGCCCGTCTGTTGTGTGACTCTGGTAACTAGAGATCCCTCAGACCCTTTTAG
TCAGTGTGGAAAATCTCTAGCAGTGGCGCCCGAACAGGGACTTGAAAGCGAAAGGGAAACCAGAGGAGCT
CTCTCGACGCAGGACTCGGCTTGCTGAAGCGCGCACGGCAAGAGGCGAGGGGCGGCGACTGGTGAGTACG
CCAAAAATTTTGACTAGCGGAGGCTAGAAGGAGAGAGATGGGTGCGAGAGCGTCAGTATTAAGCGGGGGA
GAATTAGATCGCGATGGGAAAAAATTCGGTTAAGGCCAGGGGGAAAGAAAAAATATAAATTAAAACATAT
AGTATGGGCAAGCAGGGAGCTAGAACGATTCGCAGTTAATCCTGGCCTGTTAGAAACATCAGAAGGCTGT
AGACAAATACTGGGACAGCTACAACCATCCCTTCAGACAGGATCAGAAGAACTTAGATCATTATATAATA
CAGTAGCAACCCTCTATTGTGTGCATCAAAGGATAGAGATAAAAGACACCAAGGAAGCTTTAGACAAGAT
AGAGGAAGAGCAAAACAAAAGTAAGACCACCGCACAGCAAGCGGCCGCTGATCTTCAGACCTGGAGGAGG
AGATATGAGGGACAATTGGAGAAGTGAATTATATAAATATAAAGTAGTAAAAATTGAACCATTAGGAGTA
GCACCCACCAAGGCAAAGAGAAGAGTGGTGCAGAGAGAAAAAAGAGCAGTGGGAATAGGAGCTTTGTTCC
TTGGGTTCTTGGGAGCAGCAGGAAGCACTATGGGCGCAGCGTCAATGACGCTGACGGTACAGGCCAGACA
ATTATTGTCTGGTATAGTGCAGCAGCAGAACAATTTGCTGAGGGCTATTGAGGCGCAACAGCATCTGTTG
CAACTCACAGTCTGGGGCATCAAGCAGCTCCAGGCAAGAATCCTGGCTGTGGAAAGATACCTAAAGGATC
AACAGCTCCTGGGGATTTGGGGTTGCTCTGGAAAACTCATTTGCACCACTGCTGTGCCTTGGAATGCTAG
TTGGAGTAATAAATCTCTGGAACAGATTTGGAATCACACGACCTGGATGGAGTGGGACAGAGAAATTAAC
AATTACACAAGCTTAATACACTCCTTAATTGAAGAATCGCAAAACCAGCAAGAAAAGAATGAACAAGAAT
TATTGGAATTAGATAAATGGGCAAGTTTGTGGAATTGGTTTAACATAACAAATTGGCTGTGGTATATAAA
ATTATTCATAATGATAGTAGGAGGCTTGGTAGGTTTAAGAATAGTTTTTGCTGTACTTTCTATAGTGAAT
AGAGTTAGGCAGGGATATTCACCATTATCGTTTCAGACCCACCTCCCAACCCCGAGGGGACCCATGCATT
GCATCTCAATTAGTCAGCAACCAGGTGTGGAAAGTCCCCAGGCTCCCCAGCAGGCAGAAGTATGCAAAGC
ATGCGTCTCAATTAGTCAGCAACCATAGTCCCGCCCCTAACTCCGCCCATCCCGCCCCTAACTCCGCCCA
GTTCCGCCCATTCTCCGCCCCATGGCTGACTAATTTTTTTTATTTATGCAGAGGCCGAGGCCGCCTCGGC
CTCTGAGCTATTCCAGAAGTAGTGAGGAGGCTTTTTTGGAGGCCTAGGCTTTTGCAAAAAGCTTTCTAGA
GGTACCACCGGAGCTTACCATGACCGAGTACAAGCCCACGGTGCGCCTCGCCACCCGCGACGACGTCCCC
AGGGCCGTACGCACCCTCGCCGCCGCGTTCGCCGACTACCCCGCCACGCGCCACACCGTCGATCCGGACC
GCCACATCGAGCGGGTCACCGAGCTGCAAGAACTCTTCCTCACGCGCGTCGGGCTCGACATCGGCAAGGT
GTGGGTCGCGGACGACGGCGCCGCCGTGGCGGTCTGGACCACGCCGGAGAGCGTCGAAGCGGGGGCGGTG
TTCGCCGAGATCGGCCCGCGCATGGCCGAGTTGAGCGGTTCCCGGCTGGCCGCGCAGCAACAGATGGAAG
GCCTCCTGGCGCCGCACCGGCCCAAGGAGCCCGCGTGGTTCCTGGCCACCGTCGGCGTCTCGCCCGACCA
CCAGGGCAAGGGTCTGGGCAGCGCCGTCGTGCTCCCCGGAGTGGAGGCGGCCGAGCGCGCCGGGGTGCCC
GCCTTCCTGGAGACCTCCGCGCCCCGCAACCTCCCCTTCTACGAGCGGCTCGGCTTCACCGTCACCGCCG
ACGTCGAGGTGCCCGAAGGACCGCGCACCTGGTGCATGACCCGCAAGCCCGGTGCCAGTTAACGAATTCT
AGATCTTGAGACAAATGGCAGTATTCATCCACAATTTTAAAAGAAAAGGGGGGATTGGGGGGTACAGTGC
AGGGGAAAGAATAGTAGACATAATAGCAACAGACATACAAACTAAAGAATTACAAAAACAAATTACAAAA
ATTCAAAATTTTCGGGTTTATTACAGGGACAGCAGAGATCCACTTTGGCGCCGG
