>Addgene plasmid #64638 | p53 (dominant negative R175H mutant)-pcw107-V5 | depositor partial sequence | sequence record 108707 | Depositor Insert Sequence
ATGGAGGAGCCGCAGTCAGATCCTAGCGTCGAGCCCCCTCTGAGTCAGGAAACATTTTCAGACCTATGGA
AACTACTTCCTGAAAACAACGTTCTGTCCCCCTTGCCGTCCCAAGCAATGGATGATTTGATGCTGTCCCC
GGACGATATTGAACAATGGTTCACTGAAGACCCAGGTCCAGATGAAGCTCCCAGAATGCCAGAGGCTGCT
CCCCGCGTGGCCCCTGCACCAGCAGCTCCTACACCGGCGGCCCCTGCACCAGCCCCCTCCTGGCCCCTGT
CATCTTCTGTCCCTTCCCAGAAAACCTACCAGGGCAGCTACGGTTTCCGTCTGGGCTTCTTGCATTCTGG
GACAGCCAAGTCTGTGACTTGCACGTACTCCCCTGCCCTCAACAAGATGTTTTGCCAACTGGCCAAGACC
TGCCCTGTGCAGCTGTGGGTTGATTCCACACCCCCGCCCGGCACCCGCGTCCGCGCCATGGCCATCTACA
AGCAGTCACAGCACATGACGGAGGTTGTGAGGCACTGCCCCCACCATGAGCGCTGCTCAGATAGCGATGG
TCTGGCCCCTCCTCAGCATCTTATCCGAGTGGAAGGAAATTTGCGTGTGGAGTATTTGGATGACAGAAAC
ACTTTTCGACATAGTGTGGTGGTGCCCTATGAGCCGCCTGAGGTTGGCTCTGACTGTACCACCATCCACT
ACAACTACATGTGTAACAGTTCCTGCATGGGCGGCATGAACCGGAGGCCCATCCTCACCATCATCACACT
GGAAGACTCCAGTGGTAATCTACTGGGACGGAACAGCTTTGAGGTGCGTGTTTGTGCCTGTCCTGGGAGA
GACCGGCGCACAGAGGAAGAGAATCTCCGCAAGAAAGGGGAGCCTCACCACGAGCTGCCCCCAGGGAGCA
CTAAGCGAGCACTGCCCAACAACACCAGCTCCTCTCCCCAGCCAAAGAAGAAACCACTGGATGGAGAATA
TTTCACCCTTCAGGACCAGACCAGCTTTCAAAAAGAAAATTGTTAA
