>Addgene plasmid #64638 | p53 (dominant negative R175H mutant)-pcw107-V5 | addgene partial sequence | sequence record 110874 | hPGK-F 5'-GTGTTCCGCATTCTGCAAG-3'
GACCTCTCTCCCCAGGGGCTAGCATCGATGGATCAACAAGTTTGTACAAAAAAGTTGGCTGCAGCGGCGG
CGGCACCATGGAGGAGCCGCAGTCAGATCCTAGCGTCGAGCCCCCTCTGAGTCAGGAAACATTTTCAGAC
CTATGGAAACTACTTCCTGAAAACAACGTTCTGTCCCCCTTGCCGTCCCAAGCAATGGATGATTTGATGC
TGTCCCCGGACGATATTGAACAATGGTTCACTGAAGACCCAGGTCCAGATGAAGCTCCCAGAATGCCAGA
GGCTGCTCCCCGCGTGGCCCCTGCACCAGCAGCTCCTACACCGGCGGCCCCTGCACCAGCCCCCTCCTGG
CCCCTGTCATCTTCTGTCCCTTCCCAGAAAACCTACCAGGGCAGCTACGGTTTCCGTCTGGGCTTCTTGC
ATTCTGGGACAGCCAAGTCTGTGACTTGCACGTACTCCCCTGCCCTCAACAAGATGTTTTGCCAACTGGC
CAAGACCTGCCCTGTGCAGCTGTGGGTTGATTCCACACCCCCGCCCGGCACCCGCGTCCGCGCCATGGCC
ATCTACAAGCAGTCACAGCACATGACGGAGGTTGTGAGGCACTGCCCCCACCATGAGCGCTGCTCAGATA
GCGATGGTCTGGCCCCTCCTCAGCATCTTATCCGAGT
