>Addgene plasmid #64638 | p53 (dominant negative R175H mutant)-pcw107-V5 | addgene partial sequence | sequence record 110875 | WPRE-R 5'-CATAGCGTAAAAGGAGCAACA-3'
GTAATCCAGAGGGTTGATTGTCGACTTAACGCGGTCATTACTACGTAGAATCGAGACCGAGGAGAGGGTT
AGGGATAGGCTTACCACCGGTAACCACTTTGTACAAGAAAGTTGGCAAGTCTGAGTCAGGCCCTTCTGTC
TTGAACATGAGTTTTTTATGGCGGGAGGTAGACTGACCCTTTTTGGACTTCAGGTGGCTGGAGTGAGCCC
TGCTCCCCCCCGGCTCCTTCCCAGCCTGGGCATCCTTGAGTTCCAAGGCCTCATTCAGCTCTCGGAACAT
CTCGAAGCGCTCACGCCCACGGATCTGAAGGGTGAAATATTCTCCATCCAGTGGTTTCTTCTTTGGCTGG
GGAGAGGAGCTGGTGTTGTTGGGCAGTGCTCGCTTAGTGCTCCCTGGGGGCAGCTCGTGGTGAGGCTCCC
CTTTCTTGCGGAGATTCTCTTCCTCTGTGCGCCGGTCTCTCCCAGGACAGGCACAAACACGCACCTCAAA
GCTGTTCCGTCCCAGTAGATTACCACTGGAGTCTTCCAGTGTGATGATGGTGAGGATGGGCCTCCGGTTC
ATGCCGCCCATGCAGGAACTGTTACACATGTAGTTGTAGT
